Addgene plasmid #133094: pSHUT4-eYFP
Purpose: Agrobacterium T-DNA overexpression cassette comprising constitutive TEF-1alpha fused to reporter eYFP. Integrates near beta-tubulin gene in F. solani genome. Replace eYFP w/ XhoI BamHI
Depositing lab: Jens Laurids Sørensen. Publication: A new vector system for targeted integration and overexpression of genes in the crop pathogen Fusarium solani. Nielsen MR, Holzwarth AKR, Brew E, Chrapkova N, Kaniki SEK, Kastaniegaard K, Sorensen T, Westphal KR, Wimmer R, Sondergaard TE, Sorensen JL. Fungal Biol Biotechnol. 2019 Dec 11;6:25. doi: 10.1186/s40694-019-0089-2. eCollection 2019. PubMed 31890232.
Backbone
  Vector backbone: pSHUT3
  Backbone manufacturer: In-house plasmid
  Total vector size (bp): 10460
  Modifications to backbone: Backbone is U-GOTL modified with URA3 from pYES2(Invitrogen) and CEN-ARS from pRS315 (ATCC 77144)
  Vector type: Fungal expression
  Selectable markers: Gentamicin, URA3
Growth in bacteria
  Bacterial resistance: Kanamycin, 50 μg/mL
  Growth temperature: 37°C
  Growth strain: DH5alpha
  Copy number: Unknown
Gene/Insert
  Gene/Insert name: enhanced yellow flourescent protein (alt name: eYFP)
  Species: Synthetic
  Insert size (bp): 720
  Promoter: TEF-1α
  Cloning method: Ligation Independent Cloning
  Sequencing primers: 5′ TTTCCCCCATACCTCCTTTC; 3′ AAGACCGGCAACAGGATTC
Resource information
  A portion of this plasmid was derived from a plasmid made by: Agrobacterium T-DNA cassette taken from p-UGOTL-TEF1α-eYFP (Lukassen et al, Mar Drugs 2015, 13:4331-4343.) holding the eYFP gene from EarleyGate 104 (Earley et al. The Plant Journal 2006, 45(4):616-629.)
Terms and licenses: Academic/Nonprofit Terms; Industry Terms: Not Available to Industry
How to cite: pSHUT4-eYFP was a gift from Jens Laurids Sørensen (Addgene plasmid # 133094 ; http://n2t.net/addgene:133094 ; RRID:Addgene_133094)
