[The description below was written by a language model from this plasmid's Addgene catalogue record and pLannotate feature annotations shown in this document.]
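Description:
pSHUT4-eYFP is a roughly 10.5 kb fungal expression and integration vector built on the in-house pSHUT3 backbone, a U-GOTL derivative given URA3 from pYES2 and a CEN/ARS element from pRS315. It acts as a three-host shuttle. The incP oriV origin and its trans-acting replication protein trfA support maintenance in E. coli and Agrobacterium, with an aphA-3 kanamycin resistance gene for bacterial selection. CEN/ARS and the URA3 auxotrophic marker allow low-copy maintenance and selection in Saccharomyces cerevisiae, which probably serves for recombination-based assembly, although the record does not say so. Short fragments annotated as 2μ ori, RAF1, lacZα, lacI and satA appear to be remnants carried over from parental vectors.

The payload lies between nopaline-type left and right T-DNA border repeats, so Agrobacterium can transfer it into the fungus. It contains eYFP (about 720 bp, originally from a plant Gateway vector) followed by a NOS terminator. According to the catalogue entry it is driven by the constitutive TEF-1α promoter, which is not annotated in the feature tables but presumably lies in the unannotated stretch upstream of eYFP. A divergently oriented Tn5 nptII (NeoR/KanR) gene is also present. It confers G418/geneticin resistance and is most likely what the catalogue's "Gentamicin" marker refers to. The unannotated regions next to the borders presumably hold the homology arms that direct integration near the beta-tubulin gene of Fusarium solani.

The plasmid serves as a reporter control for targeted constitutive overexpression in F. solani, and as a template in which eYFP can be exchanged for a gene of interest using XhoI and BamHI. The depositor and sequencing-derived records show the same features in opposite orientation.
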