Features (pLannotate 1.2.2; 18 found; start..end, strand, type, name):
    150..1298    -  CDS            trfA: trans-acting replication protein that binds to and activates oriV
   1597..2391    -  CDS            KanR: aminoglycoside phosphotransferase; aphA-3; confers resistance to kanamycin
   2487..2597    -  CDS            satA (fragment): STA_BACSU - Also known as yyaR. Experimental evidence at protein level: Swiss-Prot protein existence level 1. Involved in resistance to streptothricin, a broad-spectrum antibiotic produced by streptomycetes. Detoxifies streptothricin via acetylation of the beta amino group of the first beta-lysyl moiety of streptothricin. From Bacillus subtilis (strain 168).
   2610..2626    -  promoter       AmpR promoter (fragment): bla
   2705..3508    -  CDS            URA3: orotidine-5'-phosphate decarboxylase, required for uracil biosynthesis; S. cerevisiae URA3; yeast auxotrophic marker, counterselectable with 5-fluoroorotic acid (5-FOA)
   3509..3724    -  promoter       URA3 promoter: S. cerevisiae URA3
   3735..3758    -  promoter       tet promoter (fragment): E. coli promoter for tetracycline efflux protein gene
   3749..3904    +  CDS            RAF1 (fragment): RAF_YEAST - Experimental evidence at transcript level: Swiss-Prot protein existence level 2. Antagonizes transcriptional repression of recombinase FLP by REP1-REP2. May play a role in plasmid partitioning. From Saccharomyces cerevisiae (strain ATCC 204508 / S288c) (Baker's yeast).
   3934..4425    +  misc_feature   CEN/ARS: S. cerevisiae CEN6 centromere fused to an autonomously replicating sequence
   4436..4544    -  rep_origin     2μ ori (fragment): yeast 2μ plasmid origin of replication
   4577..5208    -  rep_origin     oriV: incP origin of replication
   5347..5371    -  misc_feature   RB T-DNA repeat: right border repeat from nopaline C58 T-DNA
   6485..7279    -  CDS            NeoR/KanR: aminoglycoside phosphotransferase from Tn5; aph(3')-II (or nptII); confers resistance to neomycin, kanamycin, and G418 (Geneticin®)
   8418..9130    +  CDS            EYFP (fragment): enhanced YFP mammalian codon-optimized
   9142..9394    +  terminator     NOS terminator: nopaline synthase terminator and poly(A) signal
  10224..10361   +  CDS            lacZα (fragment): LacZα fragment of β-galactosidase; lacZ fragment
  10369..10406   +  CDS            lacI (fragment): lac repressor; lacI; The lac repressor binds to the lac operator to inhibit transcription in E. coli. This inhibition can be relieved by adding lactose or isopropyl-β-D-thiogalactopyranoside (IPTG).
  10460..24      -  misc_feature   LB T-DNA repeat (across the origin): left border repeat from nopaline C58 T-DNA
>Addgene plasmid #133094 | pSHUT4-eYFP | depositor full sequence | sequence record 255840 | pSHUT4-eYFP sequence 10460 bps
TTTACACCACAATATATCCTGCCACCAGCCAGCCAACAGCTCCCCGACCGGCAGCTCGGCACAAAATCAC
CACTCGATACAGGCAGCCCATCAGTCCGGGACGGCGTCAGCGGGAGAGCAGATCCAGCCGGAACTGACCC
CACAAGGCCCTAGCGTTTGCAATGCACCAGGTCATCATTGACCCAGGCGTGTTCCACCAGGCCGCTGCCT
CGCAACTCTTCGCAGGCTTCGCCGACCTGCTCGCGCCACTTCTTCACGCGGGTGGAATCCGATCCGCACA
TGAGGCGGAAGGTTTCCAGCTTGAGCGGGTACGGCTCCCGGTGCGAGCTGAAATAGTCGAACATCCGTCG
GGCCGTCGGCGACAGCTTGCGGTACTTCTCCCATATGAATTTCGTGTAGTGGTCGCCAGCAAACAGCACG
ACGATTTCCTCGTCGATCAGGACCTGGCAACGGGACGTTTTCTTGCCACGGTCCAGGACGCGGAAGCGGT
GCAGCAGCGACACCGATTCCAGGTGCCCAACGCGGTCGGACGTGAAGCCCATCGCCGTCGCCTGTAGGCG
CGACAGGCATTCCTCGGCCTTCGTGTAATACCGGCCATTGATCGACCAGCCCAGGTCCTGGCAAAGCTCG
TAGAACGTGAAGGTGATCGGCTCGCCGATAGGGGTGCGCTTCGCGTACTCCAACACCTGCTGCCACACCA
GTTCGTCATCGTCGGCCCGCAGCTCGACGCCGGTGTAGGTGATCTTCACGTCCTTGTTGACGTGGAAAAT
GACCTTGTTTTGCAGCGCCTCGCGCGGGATTTTCTTGTTGCGCGTGGTGAACAGGGCAGAGCGGGCCGTG
TCGTTTGGCATCGCTCGCATCGTGTCCGGCCACGGCGCAATATCGAACAAGGAAAGCTGCATTTCCTTGA
TCTGCTGCTTCGTGTGTTTCAGCAACGCGGCCTGCTTGGCCTCGCTGACCTGTTTTGCCAGGTCCTCGCC
GGCGGTTTTTCGCTTCTTGGTCGTCATAGTTCCTCGCGTGTCGATGGTCATCGACTTCGCCAAACCTGCC
GCCTCCTGTTCGAGACGACGCGAACGCTCCACGGCGGCCGATGGCGCGGGCAGGGCAGGGGGAGCCAGTT
GCACGCTGTCGCGCTCGATCTTGGCCGTAGCTTGCTGGACCATCGAGCCGACGGACTGGAAGGTTTCGCG
GGGCGCACGCATGACGGTGCGGCTTGCGATGGTTTCGGCATCCTCGGCGGAAAACCCCGCGTCGATCAGT
TCTTGCCTGTATGCCTTCCGGTCAAACGTCCGATTCATTCACCCTCCTTGCGGGATTGCCCCGACTCACG
CCGGGGCAATGTGCCCTTATTCCTGATTTGACCCGCCTGGTGCCTTGGTGTCCAGATAATCCACCTTATC
GGCAATGAAGTCGGTCCCGTAGACCGTCTGGCCGTCCTTCTCGTACTTGGTATTCCGAATCTTGCCCTGC
ACGAATACCAGCGACCCCTTGCCCAAATACTTGCCGTGGGCCTCGGCCTGAGAGCCAAAACACTTGATGC
GGAAGAAGTCGGTGCGCTCCTGCTTGTCGCCGGCATCGTTGCGCCACATCTAGGTACTAAAACAATTCAT
CCAGTAAAATATAATATTTTATTTTCTCCCAATCAGGCTTGATCCCCAGTAAGTCAAAAAATAGCTCGAC
ATACTGTTCTTCCCCGATATCCTCCCTGATCGACCGGACGCAGAAGGCAATGTCATACCACTTGTCCGCC
CTGCCGCTTCTCCCAAGATCAATAAAGCCACTTACTTTGCCATCTTTCACAAAGATGTTGCTGTCTCCCA
GGTCGCCGTGGGAAAAGACAAGTTCCTCTTCGGGCTTTTCCGTCTTTAAAAAATCATACAGCTCGCGCGG
ATCTTTAAATGGAGTGTCTTCTTCCCAGTTTTCGCAATCCACATCGGCCAGATCGTTATTCAGTAAGTAA
TCCAATTCGGCTAAGCGGCTGTCTAAGCTATTCGTATAGGGACAATCCGATATGTCGATGGAGTGAAAGA
GCCTGATGCACTCCGCATACAGCTCGATAATCTTTTCAGGGCTTTGTTCATCTTCATACTCTTCCGAGCA
AAGGACGCCATCGGCCTCACTCATGAGCAGATTGCTCCAGCCATCATGCCGTTCAAAGTGCAGGACCTTT
GGAACAGGCAGCTTTCCTTCCAGCCATAGCATCATGTCCTTTTCCCGTTCCACATCATAGGTGGTCCCTT
TATACCGGCTGTCCGTCATTTTTAAATATAGGTTTTCATTTTCTCCCACCAGCTTATATACCTTAGCAGG
AGACATTCCTTCCGTATCTTTTACGCAGCGGTATTTTTCGATCAGTTTTTTCAATTCCGGTGATATTCTC
ATTTTAGCCATTTATTATTTCCTTCCTCTTTTCTACAGTATTTAAAGATACCCCAAGAAGCTAATTATAA
CAAGACGAACTCCAATTCACTGTTCCTTGCATTCTAAAACCTTAAATACCAGAAAACAGCTTTTTCAAAG
TTGTTTTCAAAGTTGGCGTATAACATAGTATCGACGGAGCCGATTTTGAAACCACAATTATGGGCGACAC
GGAAATGTTGAATACTCATACTCTTCCTTTTTCAATGGGTAATAACTGATATAATTAAATTGAAGCTCTA
ATTTGTGAGTTTAGTATACATGCATTTACTTATAATACAGTTTTTTAGTTTTGCTGGCCGCATCTTCTCA
AATATGCTTCCCAGCCTGCTTTTCTGTAACGTTCACCCTCTACCTTAGCATCCCTTCCCTTTGCAAATAG
TCCTCTTCCAACAATAATAATGTCAGATCCTGTAGAGACCACATCATCCACGGTTCTATACTGTTGACCC
AATGCGTCTCCCTTGTCATCTAAACCCACACCGGGTGTCATAATCAACCAATCGTAACCTTCATCTCTTC
CACCCATGTCTCTTTGAGCAATAAAGCCGATAACAAAATCTTTGTCGCTCTTCGCAATGTCAACAGTACC
CTTAGTATATTCTCCAGTAGATAGGGAGCCCTTGCATGACAATTCTGCTAACATCAAAAGGCCTCTAGGT
TCCTTTGTTACTTCTTCTGCCGCCTGCTTCAAACCGCTAACAATACCTGGGCCCACCACACCGTGTGCAT
TCGTAATGTCTGCCCATTCTGCTATTCTGTATACACCCGCAGAGTACTGCAATTTGACTGTATTACCAAT
GTCAGCAAATTTTCTGTCTTCGAAGAGTAAAAAATTGTACTTGGCGGATAATGCCTTTAGCGGCTTAACT
GTGCCCTCCATGGAAAAATCAGTCAAGATATCCACATGTGTTTTTAGTAAACAAATTTTGGGACCTAATG
CTTCAACTAACTCCAGTAATTCCTTGGTGGTACGAACATCCAATGAAGCACACAAGTTTGTTTGCTTTTC
GTGCATGATATTAAATAGCTTGGCAGCAACAGGACTAGGATGAGTAGCAGCACGTTCCTTATATGTAGCT
TTCGACATGATTTATCTTCGTTTCCTGCAGGTTTTTGTTCTGTGCAGTTGGGTTAAGAATACTGGGCAAT
TTCATGTTTCTTCAACACTACATATGCGTATATATACCAATCTAAGTCTGTGCTCCTTCCTTCGTTCTTC
CTTCTGTTCGGAGATTACCGAATCAAAAAAATTTCAAAGAAACCGAAATCAAAAAAAAGAATAAAAAAAA
AATGATGAATTGAATTGAAAAGCTAGCTTATCGATGATAAGCTGTCAAAGATGAGAATTAATTCCACGGA
CTATAGACTATACTAGATACTCCGTCTACTGTACGATACACTTCCGCTCAGGTCCTTGTCCTTTAACGAG
GCCTTACCACTCTTTTGTTACTCTATTGATCCAGCTCAGCAAAGGCAGTGTGATCCTGGCCTTTTGCTCA
TGATTACGAATTCATCACGTGCTATAAAAATAATTATAATTTAAATTTTTTAATATAAATATATAAATTA
AAAATAGAAAGTAAAAAAAGAAATTAAAGAAAAAATAGTTTTTGTTTTCCGAAGATGTAAAAGACTCTAG
GGGGATCGCCAACAAATACTACCTTTTATCTTGCTCTTCCTGCTCTCAGGTATTAATGCCGAATTGTTTC
ATCTTGTCTGTGTAGAAGACCACACACGAAAATCCTGTGATTTTACATTTTACTTATCGTTAATCGAATG
TATATCTATTTAATCTGCTTTTCTTGTCTAATAAATATATATGTAAAGTACGCTTTTTGTTGAAATTTTT
TAAACCTTTGTTTATTTTTTTTTCTTCATTCCGTAACTCTTCTACCTTCTTTATTTACTTTCTAAAATCC
AAATACAAAACATAAAAATAAATAAACACAGAGTAAATTCCCAAATTATTCCATCATTAAAAGATACGAG
GCGCGTGTAAGTTACGAATTCGAGCCAAGTTCAAGGAGCGAAAGGTGGATGGGTAGGTTATATAGGGATA
TAGCACAGAGATATATAGCAAAGAGATACTTTTGAGCAATGTTTGTGGAAGCGGTATTCGCAATGCGTAC
GCCTGGGGGGATGGGAGGCCCGCGTTAGCGGGCCGGGAGGGTTCGAGAAGGGGGGGCACCCCCCTTCGGC
GTGCGCGGTCACGCGCACAGGGCGCAGCCCTGGTTAAAAACAAGGTTTATAAATATTGGTTTAAAAGCAG
GTTAAAAGACAGGTTAGCGGTGGCCGAAAAACGGGCGGAAACCCTTGCAAATGCTGGATTTTCTGCCTGT
GGACAGCCCCTCAAATGTCAATAGGTGCGCCCCTCATCTGTCAGCACTCTGCCCCTCAAGTGTCAAGGAT
CGCGCCCCTCATCTGTCAGTAGTCGCGCCCCTCAAGTGTCAATACCGCAGGGCACTTATCCCCAGGCTTG
TCCACATCATCTGTGGGAAACTCGCGTAAAATCAGGCGTTTTCGCCGATTTGCGAGGCTGGCCAGCTCCA
CGTCGCCGGCCGAAATCGAGCCTGCCCCTCATCTGTCAACGCCGCGCCGGGTGAGTCGGCCCCTCAAGTG
TCAACGTCCGCCCCTCATCTGTCAGTGAGGGCCAAGTTTTCCGCGAGGTATCCACAACGCCGGCGGCCGC
GGTGTCTCGCACACGGCTTCGACGGCGTTTCTGGCGCGTTTGCAGGGCCATAGACGGCCGCCAGCCCAGC
GGCGAGGGCAACCAGCCCGGTGAGCGTCGCAAAGGCGCTCGGTCTTGCCTTGCTCGTCGGATCTGGAACC
CTGTGGTTGGCATGAACAAACAAATGGACGAACGGATAAACCTTTTCACGCCCTTTTAAATATCCGATTA
TTCTAATAAACGCTCTTTTCTCTTAGGTTTACCCGCCAATATATCCTGTCAAACACTGATAGTTTAAACT
GAAGGCGGGAAACGACAATCTGATCATGAGCGCACCAAGTCCATAAGCCACAGGCGATCCTCCTCGTGTT
GAGGCAGAGGCCCGCCGAAGACCAAGGACGGGAGCAGGGAACCCACATCCCGGTTGCAGTAGAGTCAGGT
CGAGGCCAAGATAAGGCTGGCTCACAAACTCTGTCCATGTTCGAAGCCTAGTGCTCACGAACTGGTGTCC
AACGGTACAGTACATGTGTGTACCTGCGGAAGCCATGGAAACATGTCGTCGAAAACACCACTCGTACCTG
AAACAAGGCAGCCATGAGAAATCCTTCTTCTCCATCCATGGGACGTCTGTGCTGGGTCATCCCTTGGTCC
ATGCAGAGTCTGATGCATCGTAGACGCATATGAATATATCCCAGGGAGGAGAGGAGACGAAAAAACAATT
CAGCCCCAGCATCAGCATGCGAACCAGTCATCTTGCCACTGGAGTCATCCGAAACCCACCGATCATGTCT
TGATCTGGCCATGCACCGAGGACTCTATCGTAAGCTCGGCTTTTACTGAATATTGTTGACGCCGACCAGT
CCAATTTCCACAAGGCCTCCTCAACGGCGGCTAGGAGAACCGATAGACGTGCCAAGTGCTCATCTAGTGC
TCACGATCCAGGCTGACGCAATGCCTGAACCGCTTGTCTTATGATGGGCCTAAACCCAAGTGCCATGGGA
TGCTTGTCGATTCCACACGGCTGGGTTTGACCACCAGGCCAGGCCGATCGGCAAACAAATCCCTCTCCGC
GGTGGCTGGCTAGGGTCCTATTTCGAGGCTCATGGGGCCAAAGTCGTTATTAATGCCTCAGCACTAGTCA
TGCAACATGCATGTACTGTCTGATGTATTAAGAGTATAGGGGTCAACAACTAGAGTGTCTGACAGGTATA
TCTAGCAGTTTGATTTGACCATTCTTTTATTAAAACACTGTAACCCGCAACGAAGAACTCCTCCGCTTCA
AGTCAAGAATGCGCATATGTGCGTAAAATCGACAAGCCCGGCGCATTCCACCGAGCAGGGTATTGCCTTT
GGACTTTACGTGCGCAGAGGAGCCTGAATGTTGAGTGGAATGATTCAGAAGAACTCGTCAAGAAGGCGAT
AGAAGGCGATGCGCTGCGAATCGGGAGCGGCGATACCGTAAAGCACGAGGAAGCGGTCAGCCCATTCGCC
GCCAAGTTCTTCAGCAATATCACGGGTAGCCAACGCTATGTCCTGATAGCGGTCCGCCACACCCAGCCGG
CCACAGTCGATGAATCCAGAAAAGCGGCCATTTTCCACCATGATATTCGGCAAGCAGGCATCGCCATGGG
TCACGACGAGATCCTCGCCGTCGGGCATGCTCGCCTTGAGCCTGGCGAACAGTTCGGCTGGCGCGAGCCC
CTGATGTTCTTCGTCCAGATCATCCTGATCGACAAGACCGGCTTCCATCCGAGTACGTGCTCGCTCGATG
CGATGTTTCGCTTGGTGGTCGAATGGGCAGGTAGCCGGATCAAGCGTATGCAGCCGCCGCATTGCATCAG
CCATGATGGATACTTTCTCGGCAGGAGCAAGGTGAGATGACAGGAGATCCTGCCCCGGCACTTCGCCCAA
TAGCAGCCAGTCCCTTCCCGCTTCAGTGACAACGTCGAGCACAGCTGCGCAAGGAACGCCCGTCGTGGCC
AGCCACGATAGCCGCGCTGCCTCGTCTTGCAGTTCATTCAGGGCACCGGACAGGTCGGTCTTGACAAAAA
GAACCGGGCGCCCCTGCGCTGACAGCCGGAACACGGCGGCATCAGAGCAGCCGATTGTCTGTTGTGCCCA
GTCATAGCCGAATAGCCTCTCCACCCAAGCGGCCGGAGAACCTGCGTGCAATCCATCTTGTTCAATCATT
TTGAAGATTGGGTTCCTCTTTGAGAGAGTTAATAGACTTGAATTGAGGAATGGAAATCGGGCTGAGCTCA
CTGCTTTATATGTGAGAAAAGGTGATGAGCAGGTGGTAAGAGGCAGATTTTTGTGGTCGGTGCTGTGTTT
TGTTGGGTTTGAGCTAGGTGGGGTGAGGGAGGGGCAAGCTAAATAGCTACCAGCCCTGAGGACGTCACAG
AGTTTTAGTAGTTCTTTTTCTGCCATCGGACATGCAGCTCACGCCTAGACCCAATTACACCCTTTGCGCC
CTCCCACACATCCGGCCGGTTGGATCATTGTCAGATACGGCAGAGAAATCGCAACCTCGGCCAAGGGTAG
CCACGATTCGAACCGGTGATTTTCACTGTGGACCAGACAGGCGCCACTCGGCCGGGCCACAGCTGCTTGG
GTGTTGACCGGGAGCGGACCAATTAAGGACTCGAACGACCGCGGGGTTCAAATGCAAACAAGTACAACAC
GCAGCAAACGAAGCAGCCCACCACTGCGTTGATGCCCAGTTTGACTGTCCGAAATCCACCGGAAAGGTGG
AAACATACTATGTAACAATCAGAGGGAAGAAAAAATTTTTATCGACGAGGCAGGATAGTGACTGATGGTG
GGGTCATGGTCGGGTCTCCGAGCGAAAGAGAACCAAGGAAACAAGATCAACGAGGTTGGTGTACCCAAAA
GGCCGCAGCAACAAGAGTCATCGCCCAAAAGTCAACAGTCTGGAAGAGACTCCGCCGTGCAGATTCTGCG
TCGGTCCCGCACATGCGTGGTGGGGGCATTACCCCTCCATGTCCAATGATAAGGGCGGCGGTCGAGGGCT
TAAGCCCGCCCACTAATTCGCCTTCTCGCTTGCCCCTCCATATAAGGATTCCCCCTCCTTCCCCTCCCAC
AACTTTTTTCCTTCTTTCTCTCTTCGTCCGCATCAGTACGTATATCTTTCCCCCATACCTCCTTTCCTAC
TCTTCTTCCATTCATTCAACTCTTCTCCTTACTGACATCTGTTTTGCTCAGTACCTCTACGCGATCAGCC
GTAGTATCTGAGCAAGCTTCTCTACAGAATCTTTCTAGTATCTTACAAAGAACTACAAAGTTCGCACCAC
CTTCAAAGGATCCATGGGCAAGGGCGAGGAGCTGTTCACCGGGGTGGTGCCCATCCTGGTCGAGCTGGAC
GGCGACGTAAACGGCCACAAGTTCAGCGTGTCCGGCGAGGGCGAGGGCGATGCCACCTACGGCAAGCTGA
CCCTGAAGTTCATCTGCACCACCGGCAAGCTGCCCGTGCCCTGGCCCACCCTCGTGACCACCTTCGGCTA
CGGCCTGCAGTGCTTCGCCCGCTACCCCGACCACATGAAGCAGCACGACTTCTTCAAGTCCGCCATGCCC
GAAGGCTACGTCCAGGAGCGCACCATCTTCTTCAAGGACGACGGCAACTACAAGACCCGCGCCGAGGTGA
AGTTCGAGGGCGACACCCTGGTGAACCGCATCGAGCTGAAGGGCATCGACTTCAAGGAGGACGGCAACAT
CCTGGGGCACAAGCTGGAGTACAACTACAACAGCCACAACGTCTATATCATGGCCGACAAGCAGAAGAAC
GGCATCAAGGTGAACTTCAAGATCCGCCACAACATCGAGGACGGCAGCGTGCAGCTCGCCGACCACTACC
AGCAGAACACCCCCATCGGCGACGGCCCCGTGCTGCTGCCCGACAACCACTACCTGAGCTACCAGTCCGC
CCTGAGCAAAGACCCCAACGAGAAGCGCGATCACATGGTCCTGCTGGAGTTCGTGACCGCCGCCGGGATC
ACTCTCGGCATGGACGAGCTGTACAAGTAATAACTCGAGCCGATCGTTCAAACATTTGGCAATAAAGTTT
CTTAAGATTGAATCCTGTTGCCGGTCTTGCGATGATTATCATATAATTTCTGTTGAATTACGTTAAGCAT
GTAATAATTAACATGTAATGCATGACGTTATTTATGAGATGGGTTTTTATGATTAGAGTCCCGCAATTAT
ACATTTAATACGCGATAGAAAACAAAATATAGCGCGCAAACTAGGATAAATTATCGCGCGCGGTGTCATC
TATGTTACTAGATCGGGCCCGCTGAGGACTTAATACTCGTCTCTGTCAGTGTATTAATTTCGTCCTGAAA
AGGTCCACATGAAATTCAAAGCGAGATCTAAACAGAAAAAAGAGCTCCATACTGACATGGGCTTCTCCGT
TCTCGGTCCACGCTTCGTCGGCGGTTTGGAGCTATCCTACACCAAGTGGAGAGGCAGCGCCGAGCTCAGA
TGGACATGACGTTAAATCGACCATCGCTTGCGACGGCGCCGTGTCTGCGTGTGTAGCTCGGGCGGCCACG
AGTGCCGGCATCCAGATGATGGATGGCAGACCAGGGCAGTCGTGCTTCACCAAGTGAGACAAAAACGTCC
GTGGTCTCGGCCCCTTAGGGGTGGTGTTTTGTGTGGTGGGGGGAATGCGGAACAACAAAATCAAATCTTG
ATGGAGCCTCAAGAGCCGCAATCTCCCAAAAACACAACAAAGGAATAAAGAAGAAGTTATTCTTCCCGGC
ACGTAATGTACGTGATGGCGTGCAGAAAGTCCTTGCATCGATCTCCCGTAATGCACAAGGATATCGAGCG
GATCTCCTATGCAATGTTGTGCAGAACCTGTACGCAAGACAAGACAAGCAACATGATAGCTCGGTCCGCA
CAAGATGGTTTGCATTGCCAACCAATGGCCACAAATGCAACAACAAAAACATCCGTCCGTAGACCGACAC
CGAGGTTGACGCGTCGCGTCGTGATCGTCCACAACACACTCACACTCTCGGCGGACTATTTTAGAGTTTT
CCGGGGTGCGATTGGCGCACGAGATTCGAGCTGAAGAGCTGCTGAATGCGGCGTAGATTGGAATTCGTGG
CATCAACGTCGTGACTGGGAAAACCCTGGCGTTACCCAACTTAATCGCCTTGCAGCACATCCCCCTTTCG
CCAGCTGGCGTAATAGCGAAGAGGCCCGCACCGATCGCCCTTCCCAACAGTTGCGCAGCCTGAATGGCGA
ATGGCGCCGCTGTTGCCCGTCTCACTGGTGAAAAGAAAAACCACCCCAGTACATTAAAAACGTCCGCAAT
GTGTTATTAAGTTGTCTAAGCGTCAATTTG
