Features (pLannotate 1.2.2; 18 found; start..end, strand, type, name):
    340..450     -  CDS            RAF1 (fragment): RAF_YEAST - Experimental evidence at transcript level: Swiss-Prot protein existence level 2. Antagonizes transcriptional repression of recombinase FLP by REP1-REP2. May play a role in plasmid partitioning. From Saccharomyces cerevisiae (strain ATCC 204508 / S288c) (Baker's yeast).
    488..511     +  promoter       tet promoter (fragment): E. coli promoter for tetracycline efflux protein gene
    517..732     +  promoter       URA3 promoter: S. cerevisiae URA3
    733..1536    +  CDS            URA3: orotidine-5'-phosphate decarboxylase, required for uracil biosynthesis; S. cerevisiae URA3; yeast auxotrophic marker, counterselectable with 5-fluoroorotic acid (5-FOA)
   1615..1631    +  promoter       AmpR promoter (fragment): bla
   1644..1754    +  CDS            satA (fragment): STA_BACSU - Also known as yyaR. Experimental evidence at protein level: Swiss-Prot protein existence level 1. Involved in resistance to streptothricin, a broad-spectrum antibiotic produced by streptomycetes. Detoxifies streptothricin via acetylation of the beta amino group of the first beta-lysyl moiety of streptothricin. From Bacillus subtilis (strain 168).
   1850..2644    +  CDS            KanR: aminoglycoside phosphotransferase; aphA-3; confers resistance to kanamycin
   2943..4091    +  CDS            trfA: trans-acting replication protein that binds to and activates oriV
   4217..4241    +  misc_feature   LB T-DNA repeat: left border repeat from nopaline C58 T-DNA
   4295..4332    -  CDS            lacI (fragment): lac repressor; lacI; The lac repressor binds to the lac operator to inhibit transcription in E. coli. This inhibition can be relieved by adding lactose or isopropyl-β-D-thiogalactopyranoside (IPTG).
   4340..4477    -  CDS            lacZα (fragment): LacZα fragment of β-galactosidase; lacZ fragment
   5307..5559    -  terminator     NOS terminator: nopaline synthase terminator and poly(A) signal
   5571..6283    -  CDS            EYFP (fragment): enhanced YFP mammalian codon-optimized
   7422..8216    +  CDS            NeoR/KanR: aminoglycoside phosphotransferase from Tn5; aph(3')-II (or nptII); confers resistance to neomycin, kanamycin, and G418 (Geneticin®)
   9332..9356    +  misc_feature   RB T-DNA repeat: right border repeat from nopaline C58 T-DNA
   9495..10126   +  rep_origin     oriV: incP origin of replication
  10158..10266   +  rep_origin     2μ ori (fragment): yeast 2μ plasmid origin of replication
  10277..310     -  misc_feature   CEN/ARS (across the origin): S. cerevisiae CEN6 centromere fused to an autonomously replicating sequence
>Addgene plasmid #133094 | pSHUT4-eYFP | addgene full sequence | sequence record 266874 | Addgene NGS Result
CATATATATTTATTAGACAAGAAAAGCAGATTAAATAGATATACATTCGATTAACGATAAGTAAAATGTA
AAATCACAGGATTTTCGTGTGTGGTCTTCTACACAGACAAGATGAAACAATTCGGCATTAATACCTGAGA
GCAGGAAGAGCAAGATAAAAGGTAGTATTTGTTGGCGATCCCCCTAGAGTCTTTTACATCTTCGGAAAAC
AAAAACTATTTTTTCTTTAATTTCTTTTTTTACTTTCTATTTTTAATTTATATATTTATATTAAAAAATT
TAAATTATAATTATTTTTATAGCACGTGATGAATTCGTAATCATGAGCAAAAGGCCAGGATCACACTGCC
TTTGCTGAGCTGGATCAATAGAGTAACAAAAGAGTGGTAAGGCCTCGTTAAAGGACAAGGACCTGAGCGG
AAGTGTATCGTACAGTAGACGGAGTATACTAGGTATAGTCTATAGTCCGTGGAATTAATTCTCATGTTTG
ACAGCTTATCATCGATAAGCTAGCTTTTCAATTCATCATTTTTTTTTTATTCTTTTTTTTGATTTCGGTT
TCCTTGAAATTTTTTTGATTCGGTAATCTCCGAACAGAAGGAAGAACGAAGGAAGGAGCACAGACTTAGA
TTGGTATATATACGCATATGTAGTGTTGAAGAAACATGAAATTGCCCAGTATTCTTAACCCAACTGCACA
GAACAAAAACCTGCAGGAAACGAAGATAAATCATGTCGAAAGCTACATATAAGGAACGTGCTGCTACTCA
TCCTAGTCCTGTTGCTGCCAAGCTATTTAATATCATGCACGAAAAGCAAACAAACTTGTGTGCTTCATTG
GATGTTCGTACCACCAAGGAATTACTGGAGTTAGTTGAAGCATTAGGTCCCAAAATTTGTTTACTAAAAA
CACATGTGGATATCTTGACTGATTTTTCCATGGAGGGCACAGTTAAGCCGCTAAAGGCATTATCCGCCAA
GTACAATTTTTTACTCTTCGAAGACAGAAAATTTGCTGACATTGGTAATACAGTCAAATTGCAGTACTCT
GCGGGTGTATACAGAATAGCAGAATGGGCAGACATTACGAATGCACACGGTGTGGTGGGCCCAGGTATTG
TTAGCGGTTTGAAGCAGGCGGCAGAAGAAGTAACAAAGGAACCTAGAGGCCTTTTGATGTTAGCAGAATT
GTCATGCAAGGGCTCCCTATCTACTGGAGAATATACTAAGGGTACTGTTGACATTGCGAAGAGCGACAAA
GATTTTGTTATCGGCTTTATTGCTCAAAGAGACATGGGTGGAAGAGATGAAGGTTACGATTGGTTGATTA
TGACACCCGGTGTGGGTTTAGATGACAAGGGAGACGCATTGGGTCAACAGTATAGAACCGTGGATGATGT
GGTCTCTACAGGATCTGACATTATTATTGTTGGAAGAGGACTATTTGCAAAGGGAAGGGATGCTAAGGTA
GAGGGTGAACGTTACAGAAAAGCAGGCTGGGAAGCATATTTGAGAAGATGCGGCCAGCAAAACTAAAAAA
CTGTATTATAAGTAAATGCATGTATACTAAACTCACAAATTAGAGCTTCAATTTAATTATATCAGTTATT
ACCCATTGAAAAAGGAAGAGTATGAGTATTCAACATTTCCGTGTCGCCCATAATTGTGGTTTCAAAATCG
GCTCCGTCGATACTATGTTATACGCCAACTTTGAAAACAACTTTGAAAAAGCTGTTTTCTGGTATTTAAG
GTTTTAGAATGCAAGGAACAGTGAATTGGAGTTCGTCTTGTTATAATTAGCTTCTTGGGGTATCTTTAAA
TACTGTAGAAAAGAGGAAGGAAATAATAAATGGCTAAAATGAGAATATCACCGGAATTGAAAAAACTGAT
CGAAAAATACCGCTGCGTAAAAGATACGGAAGGAATGTCTCCTGCTAAGGTATATAAGCTGGTGGGAGAA
AATGAAAACCTATATTTAAAAATGACGGACAGCCGGTATAAAGGGACCACCTATGATGTGGAACGGGAAA
AGGACATGATGCTATGGCTGGAAGGAAAGCTGCCTGTTCCAAAGGTCCTGCACTTTGAACGGCATGATGG
CTGGAGCAATCTGCTCATGAGTGAGGCCGATGGCGTCCTTTGCTCGGAAGAGTATGAAGATGAACAAAGC
CCTGAAAAGATTATCGAGCTGTATGCGGAGTGCATCAGGCTCTTTCACTCCATCGACATATCGGATTGTC
CCTATACGAATAGCTTAGACAGCCGCTTAGCCGAATTGGATTACTTACTGAATAACGATCTGGCCGATGT
GGATTGCGAAAACTGGGAAGAAGACACTCCATTTAAAGATCCGCGCGAGCTGTATGATTTTTTAAAGACG
GAAAAGCCCGAAGAGGAACTTGTCTTTTCCCACGGCGACCTGGGAGACAGCAACATCTTTGTGAAAGATG
GCAAAGTAAGTGGCTTTATTGATCTTGGGAGAAGCGGCAGGGCGGACAAGTGGTATGACATTGCCTTCTG
CGTCCGGTCGATCAGGGAGGATATCGGGGAAGAACAGTATGTCGAGCTATTTTTTGACTTACTGGGGATC
AAGCCTGATTGGGAGAAAATAAAATATTATATTTTACTGGATGAATTGTTTTAGTACCTAGATGTGGCGC
AACGATGCCGGCGACAAGCAGGAGCGCACCGACTTCTTCCGCATCAAGTGTTTTGGCTCTCAGGCCGAGG
CCCACGGCAAGTATTTGGGCAAGGGGTCGCTGGTATTCGTGCAGGGCAAGATTCGGAATACCAAGTACGA
GAAGGACGGCCAGACGGTCTACGGGACCGACTTCATTGCCGATAAGGTGGATTATCTGGACACCAAGGCA
CCAGGCGGGTCAAATCAGGAATAAGGGCACATTGCCCCGGCGTGAGTCGGGGCAATCCCGCAAGGAGGGT
GAATGAATCGGACGTTTGACCGGAAGGCATACAGGCAAGAACTGATCGACGCGGGGTTTTCCGCCGAGGA
TGCCGAAACCATCGCAAGCCGCACCGTCATGCGTGCGCCCCGCGAAACCTTCCAGTCCGTCGGCTCGATG
GTCCAGCAAGCTACGGCCAAGATCGAGCGCGACAGCGTGCAACTGGCTCCCCCTGCCCTGCCCGCGCCAT
CGGCCGCCGTGGAGCGTTCGCGTCGTCTCGAACAGGAGGCGGCAGGTTTGGCGAAGTCGATGACCATCGA
CACGCGAGGAACTATGACGACCAAGAAGCGAAAAACCGCCGGCGAGGACCTGGCAAAACAGGTCAGCGAG
GCCAAGCAGGCCGCGTTGCTGAAACACACGAAGCAGCAGATCAAGGAAATGCAGCTTTCCTTGTTCGATA
TTGCGCCGTGGCCGGACACGATGCGAGCGATGCCAAACGACACGGCCCGCTCTGCCCTGTTCACCACGCG
CAACAAGAAAATCCCGCGCGAGGCGCTGCAAAACAAGGTCATTTTCCACGTCAACAAGGACGTGAAGATC
ACCTACACCGGCGTCGAGCTGCGGGCCGACGATGACGAACTGGTGTGGCAGCAGGTGTTGGAGTACGCGA
AGCGCACCCCTATCGGCGAGCCGATCACCTTCACGTTCTACGAGCTTTGCCAGGACCTGGGCTGGTCGAT
CAATGGCCGGTATTACACGAAGGCCGAGGAATGCCTGTCGCGCCTACAGGCGACGGCGATGGGCTTCACG
TCCGACCGCGTTGGGCACCTGGAATCGGTGTCGCTGCTGCACCGCTTCCGCGTCCTGGACCGTGGCAAGA
AAACGTCCCGTTGCCAGGTCCTGATCGACGAGGAAATCGTCGTGCTGTTTGCTGGCGACCACTACACGAA
ATTCATATGGGAGAAGTACCGCAAGCTGTCGCCGACGGCCCGACGGATGTTCGACTATTTCAGCTCGCAC
CGGGAGCCGTACCCGCTCAAGCTGGAAACCTTCCGCCTCATGTGCGGATCGGATTCCACCCGCGTGAAGA
AGTGGCGCGAGCAGGTCGGCGAAGCCTGCGAAGAGTTGCGAGGCAGCGGCCTGGTGGAACACGCCTGGGT
CAATGATGACCTGGTGCATTGCAAACGCTAGGGCCTTGTGGGGTCAGTTCCGGCTGGATCTGCTCTCCCG
CTGACGCCGTCCCGGACTGATGGGCTGCCTGTATCGAGTGGTGATTTTGTGCCGAGCTGCCGGTCGGGGA
GCTGTTGGCTGGCTGGTGGCAGGATATATTGTGGTGTAAACAAATTGACGCTTAGACAACTTAATAACAC
ATTGCGGACGTTTTTAATGTACTGGGGTGGTTTTTCTTTTCACCAGTGAGACGGGCAACAGCGGCGCCAT
TCGCCATTCAGGCTGCGCAACTGTTGGGAAGGGCGATCGGTGCGGGCCTCTTCGCTATTACGCCAGCTGG
CGAAAGGGGGATGTGCTGCAAGGCGATTAAGTTGGGTAACGCCAGGGTTTTCCCAGTCACGACGTTGATG
CCACGAATTCCAATCTACGCCGCATTCAGCAGCTCTTCAGCTCGAATCTCGTGCGCCAATCGCACCCCGG
AAAACTCTAAAATAGTCCGCCGAGAGTGTGAGTGTGTTGTGGACGATCACGACGCGACGCGTCAACCTCG
GTGTCGGTCTACGGACGGATGTTTTTGTTGTTGCATTTGTGGCCATTGGTTGGCAATGCAAACCATCTTG
TGCGGACCGAGCTATCATGTTGCTTGTCTTGTCTTGCGTACAGGTTCTGCACAACATTGCATAGGAGATC
CGCTCGATATCCTTGTGCATTACGGGAGATCGATGCAAGGACTTTCTGCACGCCATCACGTACATTACGT
GCCGGGAAGAATAACTTCTTCTTTATTCCTTTGTTGTGTTTTTGGGAGATTGCGGCTCTTGAGGCTCCAT
CAAGATTTGATTTTGTTGTTCCGCATTCCCCCCACCACACAAAACACCACCCCTAAGGGGCCGAGACCAC
GGACGTTTTTGTCTCACTTGGTGAAGCACGACTGCCCTGGTCTGCCATCCATCATCTGGATGCCGGCACT
CGTGGCCGCCCGAGCTACACACGCAGACACGGCGCCGTCGCAAGCGATGGTCGATTTAACGTCATGTCCA
TCTGAGCTCGGCGCTGCCTCTCCACTTGGTGTAGGATAGCTCCAAACCGCCGACGAAGCGTGGACCGAGA
ACGGAGAAGCCCATGTCAGTATGGAGCTCTTTTTTCTGTTTAGATCTCGCTTTGAATTTCATGTGGACCT
TTTCAGGACGAAATTAATACACTGACAGAGACGAGTATTAAGTCCTCAGCGGGCCCGATCTAGTAACATA
GATGACACCGCGCGCGATAATTTATCCTAGTTTGCGCGCTATATTTTGTTTTCTATCGCGTATTAAATGT
ATAATTGCGGGACTCTAATCATAAAAACCCATCTCATAAATAACGTCATGCATTACATGTTAATTATTAC
ATGCTTAACGTAATTCAACAGAAATTATATGATAATCATCGCAAGACCGGCAACAGGATTCAATCTTAAG
AAACTTTATTGCCAAATGTTTGAACGATCGGCTCGAGTTATTACTTGTACAGCTCGTCCATGCCGAGAGT
GATCCCGGCGGCGGTCACGAACTCCAGCAGGACCATGTGATCGCGCTTCTCGTTGGGGTCTTTGCTCAGG
GCGGACTGGTAGCTCAGGTAGTGGTTGTCGGGCAGCAGCACGGGGCCGTCGCCGATGGGGGTGTTCTGCT
GGTAGTGGTCGGCGAGCTGCACGCTGCCGTCCTCGATGTTGTGGCGGATCTTGAAGTTCACCTTGATGCC
GTTCTTCTGCTTGTCGGCCATGATATAGACGTTGTGGCTGTTGTAGTTGTACTCCAGCTTGTGCCCCAGG
ATGTTGCCGTCCTCCTTGAAGTCGATGCCCTTCAGCTCGATGCGGTTCACCAGGGTGTCGCCCTCGAACT
TCACCTCGGCGCGGGTCTTGTAGTTGCCGTCGTCCTTGAAGAAGATGGTGCGCTCCTGGACGTAGCCTTC
GGGCATGGCGGACTTGAAGAAGTCGTGCTGCTTCATGTGGTCGGGGTAGCGGGCGAAGCACTGCAGGCCG
TAGCCGAAGGTGGTCACGAGGGTGGGCCAGGGCACGGGCAGCTTGCCGGTGGTGCAGATGAACTTCAGGG
TCAGCTTGCCGTAGGTGGCATCGCCCTCGCCCTCGCCGGACACGCTGAACTTGTGGCCGTTTACGTCGCC
GTCCAGCTCGACCAGGATGGGCACCACCCCGGTGAACAGCTCCTCGCCCTTGCCCATGGATCCTTTGAAG
GTGGTGCGAACTTTGTAGTTCTTTGTAAGATACTAGAAAGATTCTGTAGAGAAGCTTGCTCAGATACTAC
GGCTGATCGCGTAGAGGTACTGAGCAAAACAGATGTCAGTAAGGAGAAGAGTTGAATGAATGGAAGAAGA
GTAGGAAAGGAGGTATGGGGGAAAGATATACGTACTGATGCGGACGAAGAGAGAAAGAAGGAAAAAAGTT
GTGGGAGGGGAAGGAGGGGGAATCCTTATATGGAGGGGCAAGCGAGAAGGCGAATTAGTGGGCGGGCTTA
AGCCCTCGACCGCCGCCCTTATCATTGGACATGGAGGGGTAATGCCCCCACCACGCATGTGCGGGACCGA
CGCAGAATCTGCACGGCGGAGTCTCTTCCAGACTGTTGACTTTTGGGCGATGACTCTTGTTGCTGCGGCC
TTTTGGGTACACCAACCTCGTTGATCTTGTTTCCTTGGTTCTCTTTCGCTCGGAGACCCGACCATGACCC
CACCATCAGTCACTATCCTGCCTCGTCGATAAAAATTTTTTCTTCCCTCTGATTGTTACATAGTATGTTT
CCACCTTTCCGGTGGATTTCGGACAGTCAAACTGGGCATCAACGCAGTGGTGGGCTGCTTCGTTTGCTGC
GTGTTGTACTTGTTTGCATTTGAACCCCGCGGTCGTTCGAGTCCTTAATTGGTCCGCTCCCGGTCAACAC
CCAAGCAGCTGTGGCCCGGCCGAGTGGCGCCTGTCTGGTCCACAGTGAAAATCACCGGTTCGAATCGTGG
CTACCCTTGGCCGAGGTTGCGATTTCTCTGCCGTATCTGACAATGATCCAACCGGCCGGATGTGTGGGAG
GGCGCAAAGGGTGTAATTGGGTCTAGGCGTGAGCTGCATGTCCGATGGCAGAAAAAGAACTACTAAAACT
CTGTGACGTCCTCAGGGCTGGTAGCTATTTAGCTTGCCCCTCCCTCACCCCACCTAGCTCAAACCCAACA
AAACACAGCACCGACCACAAAAATCTGCCTCTTACCACCTGCTCATCACCTTTTCTCACATATAAAGCAG
TGAGCTCAGCCCGATTTCCATTCCTCAATTCAAGTCTATTAACTCTCTCAAAGAGGAACCCAATCTTCAA
AATGATTGAACAAGATGGATTGCACGCAGGTTCTCCGGCCGCTTGGGTGGAGAGGCTATTCGGCTATGAC
TGGGCACAACAGACAATCGGCTGCTCTGATGCCGCCGTGTTCCGGCTGTCAGCGCAGGGGCGCCCGGTTC
TTTTTGTCAAGACCGACCTGTCCGGTGCCCTGAATGAACTGCAAGACGAGGCAGCGCGGCTATCGTGGCT
GGCCACGACGGGCGTTCCTTGCGCAGCTGTGCTCGACGTTGTCACTGAAGCGGGAAGGGACTGGCTGCTA
TTGGGCGAAGTGCCGGGGCAGGATCTCCTGTCATCTCACCTTGCTCCTGCCGAGAAAGTATCCATCATGG
CTGATGCAATGCGGCGGCTGCATACGCTTGATCCGGCTACCTGCCCATTCGACCACCAAGCGAAACATCG
CATCGAGCGAGCACGTACTCGGATGGAAGCCGGTCTTGTCGATCAGGATGATCTGGACGAAGAACATCAG
GGGCTCGCGCCAGCCGAACTGTTCGCCAGGCTCAAGGCGAGCATGCCCGACGGCGAGGATCTCGTCGTGA
CCCATGGCGATGCCTGCTTGCCGAATATCATGGTGGAAAATGGCCGCTTTTCTGGATTCATCGACTGTGG
CCGGCTGGGTGTGGGGGACCGCTATCAGGACATAGCGTTGGCTACCCGTGATATTGCTGAAGAACTTGGC
GGCGAATGGGCTGACCGCTTCCTCGTGCTTTACGGTATCGCCGCTCCCGATTCGCAGCGCATCGCCTTCT
ATCGCCTTCTTGACGAGTTCTTCTGAATCATTCCACTCAACATTCAGGCTCCTCTGCGCACGTAAAGTGC
CAAAGGCAATACCCTGCTCGGTGGAATGCCGCCGGGCTTGTCGATTTTACGCACATATGCGCATTCTTGA
CTTGAAGCGGAGGAGTTCTTCGTTGCGGGTTACAGTGTTTTAATAAAAGAATGGTCAAATCAAACTGCTA
GATATACCTGTCAGACACTCTAGTTGTTGACCCCTATACTCTTAATACATCAGACAGTACATGCATGTTG
CATGACTAGTGCTGAGGCATTAATAACGACTTTGGCCCCATGAGCCTCGAAATAGGACCCTAGCCAGCCA
CCGCGGAGAGGGATTTGTTTGCCGATCGGCCTGGCCTGGTGGTCAAACCCAGCCGTGTGGAATCGACAAG
CATCCCATGGCACTTGGGTTTAGGCCCATCATAAGACAAGCGGTTCAGGCATTGCGTCAGCCTGGATCGT
GAGCACTAGATGAGCACTTGGCACGTCTATCGGTTCTCCTAGCCGCCGTTGAGGAGGCCTTGTGGAAATT
GGACTGGTCGGCGTCAACAATATTCAGTAAAAGCCGAGCTTACGATAGAGTCCTCGGTGCATGGCCAGAT
CAAGACATGATCGGTGGGTTTCGGATGACTCCAGTGGCAAGATGACTGGTTCGCATGCTGATGCTGGGGC
TGAATTGTTTTTTCGTCTCCTCTCCTCCCTGGGATATATTCATATGCGTCTACGATGCATCAGACTCTGC
ATGGACCAAGGGATGACCCAGCACAGACGTCCCATGGATGGAGAAGAAGGATTTCTCATGGCTGCCTTGT
TTCAGGTACGAGTGGTGTTTTCGACGACATGTTTCCATGGCTTCCGCAGGTACACACATGTACTGTACCG
TTGGACACCAGTTCGTGAGCACTAGGCTTCGAACATGGACAGAGTTTGTGAGCCAGCCTTATCTTGGCCT
CGACCTGACTCTACTGCAACCGGGATGTGGGTTCCCTGCTCCCGTCCTTGGTCTTCGGCGGGCCTCTGCC
TCAACACGAGGAGGATCGCCTGTGGCTTATGGACTTGGTGCGCTCATGATCAGATTGTCGTTTCCCGCCT
TCAGTTTAAACTATCAGTGTTTGACAGGATATATTGGCGGGTAAACCTAAGAGAAAAGAGCGTTTATTAG
AATAATCGGATATTTAAAAGGGCGTGAAAAGGTTTATCCGTTCGTCCATTTGTTTGTTCATGCCAACCAC
AGGGTTCCAGATCCGACGAGCAAGGCAAGACCGAGCGCCTTTCCGACGCTCACCGGGCTGGTTGCCCTCG
CCGCTGGGCTGGCGGCCGTCTATGGCCCTGCAAACGCGCCAGAAACGCCGTCGAAGCCGTGTGCGAGACA
CCGCGGCCGCCGGCGTTGTGGATACCTCGCGGAAAACTTGGCCCTCACTGACAGATGAGGGGCGGACGTT
GACACTTGAGGGGCCGACTCACCCGGCGCGGCGTTGACAGATGAGGGGCAGGCTCGATTTCGGCCGGCGA
CGTGGAGCTGGCCAGCCTCGCAAATCGGCGAAAACGCCTGATTTTACGCGAGTTTCCCACAGATGATGTG
GACAAGCCTGGGGATAAGTGCCCTGCGGTATTGACACTTGAGGGGCGCGACTACTGACAGATGAGGGGCG
CGATCCTTGACACTTGAGGGGCAGAGTGCTGACAGATGAGGGGCGCACCTATTGACATTTGAGGGGCTGT
CCACAGGCTGAAAATCCAGCATTTGCAAGGGTTTCCGCCCGTTTTTCGGCCACCGCTAACCTGTCTTTTA
ACCTGCTTTTAAACCAATATTTATAAACCTTGTTTTTAACCAGGGCTGCGCCCTGTGCGCGTGACCGCGC
ACGCCGAAGGGGGGTGCCCCCCCTTCTCGAACCCTCCCGGCCCGCTAACGCGGGCCTCCCATCCCCCCAG
GGTACGCATTGCGAATACCGCTTCCACAAACATTGCTCAAAAGTATCTCTTTGCTATATATCTCTGTGCT
ATATCCCTATATAACCTACCCATCCACCTTTCGCTCCTTGAACTTGGCTCGAATTCGTAACTTACACGCG
CCTCGTATCTTTTAATGATGGAATAATTTGGGAATTTACTCTGTGTTTATTTATTTTTATGTTTTGTATT
TGGATTTTAGAAAGTAAATAAAGAAGGTAGAAGAGTTACGGAATGAAGAAAAAAAAATAAACAAAGGTTT
AAAAAATTTCAACAAAAAGCGTACTTTA
